>Addgene plasmid #201992 | pAAV-TRE-IEo | addgene full sequence | sequence record 405468 | Addgene NGS Result
CGGGAGCAGACAAGCCCGTCAGGGCGCGTCAGCGGGTGTTGGCGGGTGTCGGGGCTGGCTTAACTATGCG
GCATCAGAGCAGATTGTACTGAGAGTGCACCATAAAATTGTAAACGTTAATATTTTGTTAAAATTCGCGT
TAAATTTTTGTTAAATCAGCTCATTTTTTAACCAATAGACCGAAATCGGCAAAATCCCTTATAAATCAAA
AGAATAGCCCGAGATAGAGT
[37 nt withheld, positions 231-267]
AAAGAACGTGGACTCCAACGTCAAAGG
[141 nt withheld, positions 295-435]
G
[46 nt withheld, positions 437-482]
A
[95 nt withheld, positions 484-578]
TATGCGGTGTGAAATACCGCACAGATGCGTAAGGAGAAAATACCGCATCAGGCGCCCCTGCAGGCAGCTG
CGCGCTCGCTCGCTCACTGAGGCCGCCCGGGCAAAGCCCGGGCGTCGGGCGACCTTTGGTCGCCCGGCCT
CAGTGAGCGAGCGAGCGCGCAGAGAGGGAGTGGCCAACTCCATCACTAGGGGTTCCTGCGGCCGCACGCG
TGGAGGCTAGACGAGTTTACTCCCTATCAGTGATAGAGAACGATGTCGAGTTTACTCCCTATCAGTGATA
GAGAACGTATGTCGAGTTTACTCCCTATCAGTGATAGAGAACGTATGTCGAGTTTACTCCCTATCAGTGA
TAGAGAACGTATGTCGAGTTTATCCCTATCAGTGATAGAGAACGTATGTCGAGTTTACTCCCTATCAGTG
ATAGAGAACGTATGTCGAGGTAGGCGTGTACGGTGGGAGGCCTATATAAGCAGAGCTCGTTTAGTGAACC
GTCAGATCGCACCGGAATTCGCCACCATGGCTGACGACTTGTTCGACTTTATCGAAACCGAGGGAAACTT
TTCACAGCTTCTTGCAGCAGCTGCCGCAGCAGCAGAGGAGGAAGGTATCGCAAGTGGACCCGACGGTGGT
AGTCAGGGGTCAAGGCGCCGCGGATCTTCAGGTGAGGACCTGCTGTTTGGTCCTGGAGGATTGTTTAGTG
ATGATGCTGCAGAGGCAGAAGCTGAGGCCGCCGTGCTCGCCGCAGCCGCTGGCGCTACACGGCCCCCCCG
ACCTCCCAGTGCTCAGCAACAGCAGCCTCGCCGAGGTTCAGGTGAGATTGTCGTTCTCGACGATGAGGAT
GAAGAAGAAGATGAGCCTGGCAGCCCCGCTGCTGGAAGTCCAGGACGAGCCTTGCATCAAGGGTCCGAAC
ATGGGCATCTTGTGCTTGGTCCTAGAAGCCGAGCAGGGAGTGGCCCCAGACCACCCACACCCGCCGCTCT
TGCTGCCGCTGAGGCAGGTGCCCCTGGGGGCCCCGGCAGGAGCAGCCCTTCTGCTGCTTCCCCAGCCAGT
TCCAGCGGCTCACCTGGCCCATCCGCCGCCCCAAGGCGATGGAGTCCTGCCGGCGATCCTGTTGGAGAAC
CTGGTCCAGCCGCCAGACCAAGAACCCCCGCTCCTCCTGCTCAGCCTGCCGCAGTTGCTGCAGCTCCAGC
ACGACGCGGACCAGCCTCACCAGCACCTCCTGCCGCAGGACCAGTTAGCGCTCCAGGTGGAGGAGGTGCA
CCCAGCGCCGGTGGAGACAGAGGTCGCCACCACCACCAGCATAGGGAACCTCTTTTGGACGAACCCGCCG
CAGCCAGACGGTTGGACCCCAGGCCACTTGGTGCAAGGTCCCCTGTCTCATCAAACCCCAATTCAAACTC
CTCCAGCACCACAACTGTAGCAGTTGAGCCAGTCGCTAGGGGGCCCGAGAAGGATGAAGATGGACTGGGT
CCCGCCGGGGATGGAGGGGCACCTCCACAACGACAGCCCAGGCGACGGCGAGCCGGCGAAGGAGCATTGA
GAAGGGGACGAGGATTTAGCAGTTCAAGCAGCGGAGGGAGCGACTCTGACCTGAGTCCCGCTAGGTCCCC
AAGCGCCCCCCGCGCTCTGGCTGCTGCTGCTGCTAGGCGAAGTGCTTCCAGTAGCTCAAGCTCCTCATCC
TCCAGTTCTAGCTCTAGTTCTTCAGAAGGCGAGGAAGACGAAGGTGTTAGGCCTGGTGCCCCACTGGCAC
GAGCAGGACCACCACCATCTCCCCCTGCACCTGCCGCCGCACCTAGACCTAGCGCCTCCTCTGCCTCTAG
TAGTGCCGCAGCCAGCCCTGCCCCCGCACCCGAACCTGCCCGACCCCCTCGCAGAAAGAGACGATCAACA
AATAACCATCTTTCATTGATGGCCGATGGACCACCTCCAACTGACGGACCATTGCTTACCCCACTGGGTG
AGCCTTGGCCAGGGTCTGATCCCCCAGCAGACGGCCGCGTCCGGTACGGGGGTGCCGGCGATTCCCGCGA
AGGACTCTGGGACGAAGACGATGTACGCCAAGCAGCTGCCCGCTATCGCGCCGCCGCAGGACCCGTTCCC
GTGTTCATTCCTGAGATGGGCGATTCACGGAAACAACACGAAGCCCTTGTAAGACTCATTTACTCTGGTG
CAGCAGGAGAAGCAATGTCTTGGCTCCAAAATCCCAGAATGCAAGCTCCCGACCAACGATTCAACCAGTT
CTGTCAAAGAAGAGTGCATGCACCCCATGGGCACGGAAGCTTTATCACTGGAAGCGTTACTCCCCCTCTG
CCACATATAGGTGACGCTATGGCAGCACAAGACCCACTGTGGGCTCTGCCCCATGCTGTGTCTGCAGTTG
CCATGTCCCGCCGGTATGATCGGACTCAAAAAACATTCATTCTGCAATCACTTCGCCGCGCTTACGCAGA
CATGGCATATCCTGGTAGAGCCGCAGATCCTCGGGCCGGTGAAGCCACTGTAGAGGCCCTGTGCGCCAGG
GTTCGGGCCGCTTTCGCAGCAGCCCAGCCAGGCCGGGTTCCACGAGAATTGGCTGATGCTTGCGTACTTG
CATGCCGCGGTGTACTCGAACGCTTGCTTCCCTGCCCCTTGCGCCTGCCAGCACCTGCCAGAGCTCCTGC
TGCCCTGGGGCCCGCATGTTTGGAGGAAGTCACCGCTGCTCTTCTGGCACTCAGAGATGCTATCCCCGGA
GCCGGCCCTGCAGAACGACAACAAGCTGCAGACGCAGTAGCACTCGTAGCAAGAACCGTTGCCCCCCTGG
TTCGATATTCCGTAGATGGTGCTCGGGCTCGCGAAGCTGCTTGGACCTACGCCGCTGCATTGTTCGCCCC
TGCAAATGTCGCTGCTGCAAGACTGGCTGAAGCTGCCGCTCGGCCAGGTCCCGCCGAACCTGCCCCTGGC
CTCCCCCCACTTTGGCCCGAACAACCCGGGTTGGTCGTGCCAGCTCCTGCACCTGCTGCAGCTGGCGCTC
CCAGTGGATTGCCCGGCTCCGGTCCTAGTTCACCAGCCTCTACTAAAAGTTCAAGCTCAACCGAGTCCGG
GAGCAGCACCAAGTCATCTTCCGGGACCAAATCTGGCCTGAGTGGCTCTTCTGGTTACGCTTCCAGTCCT
GCAGCAGGGCCAGACCCCGCCCCTGAACGGCGCAAAAAGAAGAGACGAGCACCCGGAGCACGGCGACCCG
GGGACGGTGAAGAGGATGAAGGGCTCTCTGGTGCCGCCCTCCGCGGCGACGGCCACGGTCATAGGGACGA
TGAGGAGGATCGCGGCCCTAGACGGAAACGGAGAAGTCTGGGGCTTGGTCCAGCACCCGACCCCGCACCA
GCTCTGCTCAGCAGTAGCAGCTCATCCGAAGACGACAGATTGCGACGGCCCCTCGGACCTATGCCTGAAC
ATCCTGCTCCAGACGGCGGTTTCCGAAGAGTACCAGCCGGGGAGACTCATACTCCTAGACCTAGCGAAGC
CGCCCTTGCAGCATATTGTCCCCCTGAGGTAGCTAGAGCTTTGGTGGACCAAGAGGTTTTTCCCGAGCTG
TGGCGCCCTGCTCTTACATTTGACCCCGCTGCCCTCGCTCACATCGCTGCTCGGCGCGGAGCTGCCGGCG
CTCCTTTGCGACGGAGAGCTGCATGGATGCGCCAAATCGCCGACCCCGAAGACGTTCGAGTTGTCGTCCT
TTACGACCCCCTGCCCCATGAGGAACTTTGCGCAGAGCCTGCTGAAGGCGCCCCAAGGCCAGCTTGGGAT
CCTAGACGAGGTGGCCTTTCCGCTCTGCTTGCAGCATTTGCTCACCGGCTGTGCACTCCAGATTCCCACG
CTTGGGCAGGAAATTGGACTGGGAGACCCGATATCGGTCGGTTGAATGCCCAAGGTGTACTCCTCTTGTC
TGCTCGCGACCTCGGATTTGCAGGCGCAGTGGAGTATCTCTGCTCTCGCCTGGGAGCAGCTAGGCGGAGG
CTTATTGTTCTTGACACTATTGAAGATTGGCCTGCAGACGGGCCCGCCGTCGGGGATTACCATGTGTACG
TTCGCGCCAGGTTGGATCCCGCCGCCCAGTGCGCTGTACGATGGCCCGGATGCAGGGAACTTAGGGCTGC
CGTGTTGGACTCTAGTTCAATCGTTGGTCCTGCATGCTTTGCTCGAGCAGAGGCTTCATTTGCAAGGTTG
CACCCCGGCGCCGAACCCTTGAGACTCTGCCGACAGGACAATGTGCGGTACACTGTATCTACACGAGCAG
GGCCACGGACACCTGTTCCTCTTCCCCCAAGAGCATACCGCCAACGGGTACTCCCTACAGTAGACGGATG
TAAGGACATGGCTCGCCAGCGCTCAGCTTTGGGACTCGGCGACCCCGACTTCGACGCTGGAGCAGCCTTC
GGTCATCGGGCAGCCAACAGGTGGGGGCTCGGGGCCCCATTGCGCCCTGTCTTCGTGTCCTGTGGAAGAA
GGGGGCTGGCAGAATTGCGCGGCCCAGAGGGCCTTCCAGCCGAGTTGCGGGCCTTTTGTGCCGCTGCCCT
CCTTGAGCCTGATGCCGAAGCAGCTCCCTTGGTGCTCACCCCCGGGGCCGTAGCTGCAGCCGGTGCACCT
CCAGCTGTCTTGTGGGATTTTGCCCCATTTGAAACTTCCGTTCGAGCAGCAGCTGGGGGAGCCGTGGAAA
CTCGACGCCCCGCAGGGGCTTCAGGGGCCGGCGCCGGACCAGGAGAAGATGGTGATTCTGTTGAGATTGT
CGGGGTGCGGGGTGGGGACGGACGACCACGGGGGCCCCTCGGACCAATTAAGGTTGAGGCAATCTCTGAC
GATGAAGAAGCAGAAGATGCTGGCAACCCTTACCTTCTTCTGCGCTAATCTAGAAACTTGTTTATTGCAG
CTTATAATGGTTACAAATAAAGCAATAGCATCACAAATTTCACAAATAAAGCATTTTTTTCACTGCATTC
TAGTTGTGGTTTGTCCAAACTCATCAATGTATCTTATCATGTCTGGATCGTGCGGACCGAGCGGCCGCAG
GAACCCCTAGTGATGGAGTTGGCCACTCCCTCTCTGCGCGCTCGCTCGCTCACTGAGGCCGGGCGACCAA
AGGTCGCCCGACGCCCGGGCGGCCTCAGTGAGCGAGCGAGCGCGCAGCTGCCTGCAGGACATGTGAGCAA
AAGGCCAGCAAAAGGCCAGGAACCGTAAAAAGGCCGCGTTGCTGGCGTTTTTCCATAGGCTCCGCCCCCC
TGACGAGCATCACAAAAATCGACGCTCAAGTCAGAGGTGGCGAAACCCGACAGGACTATAAAGATACCAG
GCGTTTCCCCCTGGAAGCTCCCTCGTGCGCTCTCCTGTTCCGACCCTGCCGCTTACCGGATACCTGTCCG
CCTTTCTCCCTTCGGGAAGCGTGGCGCTTTCTCATAGCTCACGCTGTAGGTATCTCAGTTCGGTGTAGGT
CGTTCGCTCCAAGCTGGGCTGTGTGCACGAACCCCCCGTTCAGCCCGACCGCTGCGCCTTATCCGGTAAC
TATCGTCTTGAGTCCAACCCGGTAAGACACGACTTATCGCCACTGGCAGCAGCCACTGGTAACAGGATTA
GCAGAGCGAGGTATGTAGGCGGTGCTACAGAGTTCTTGAAGTGGTGGCCTAACTACGGCTACACTAGAAG
AACAGTATTTGGTATCTGCGCTCTGCTGAAGCCAGTTACCTTCGGAAAAAGAGTTGGTAGCTCTTGATCC
GGCAAACAAACCACCGCTGGTAGCGGTGGTTTTTTTGTTTGCAAGCAGCAGATTACGCGCAGAAAAAAAG
GATCTCAAGAAGATCCTTTGATCTTTTCTACGGGGTCTGACGCTCAGTGGAACGAAAACTCACGTTAAGG
GATTTTGGTCATGAGATTATCAAAAAGGATCTTCACCTAGATCCTTTTAAATTAAAAATGAAGTTTTAAA
TCAATCTAAAGTATATATGAGTAAACTTGGTCTGACAGTTACCAATGCTTAATCAGTGAGGCACCTATCT
CAGCGATCTGTCTATTTCGTTCATCCATAGTTGCCTGACTCCCCGTCGTGTAGATAACTACGATACGGGA
GGGCTTACCATCTGGCCCCAGTGCTGCAATGATACCGCGAGACCCACGCTCACCGGCTCCAGATTTATCA
GCAATAAACCAGCCAGCCGGAAGGGCCGAGCGCAGAAGTGGTCCTGCAACTTTATCCGCCTCCATCCAGT
CTATTAATTGTTGCCGGGAAGCTAGAGTAAGTAGTTCGCCAGTTAATAGTTTGCGCAACGTTGTTGCCAT
TGCTACAGGCATCGTGGTGTCACGCTCGTCGTTTGGTATGGCTTCATTCAGCTCCGGTTCCCAACGATCA
AGGCGAGTTACATGATCCCCCATGTTGTGCAAAAAAGCGGTTAGCTCCTTCGGTCCTCCGATCGTTGTCA
GAAGTAAGTTGGCCGCAGTGTTATCACTCATGGTTATGGCAGCACTGCATAATTCTCTTACTGTCATGCC
ATCCGTAAGATGCTTTTCTGTGACTGGTGAGTACTCAACCAAGTCATTCTGAGAATAGTGTATGCGGCGA
CCGAGTTGCTCTTGCCCGGCGTCAATACGGGATAATACCGCGCCACATAGCAGAACTTTAAAAGTGCTCA
TCATTGGAAAACGTTCTTCGGGGCGAAAACTCTCAAGGATCTTACCGCTGTTGAGATCCAGTTCGATGTA
ACCCACTCGTGCACCCAACTGATCTTCAGCATCTTTTACTTTCACCAGCGTTTCTGGGTGAGCAAAAACA
GGAAGGCAAAATGCCGCAAAAAAGGGAATAAGGGCGACACGGAAATGTTGAATACTCATACTCTTCCTTT
TTCAATATTATTGAAGCATTTATCAGGGTTATTGTCTCATGAGCGGATACATATTTGAATGTATTTAGAA
AAATAAACAAATAGGGGTTCCGCGCACATTTCCCCGAAAAGTGCCACCTGACGTCTAAGAAACCATTATT
ATCATGACATTAACCTATAAAAATAGGCGTATCACGAGGCCCTTTCGTCTCGCGCGTTTCGGTGATGACG
GTGAAAACCTCTGACACATGCAGCTCCCGGAGACGGTCACAGCTTGTCTGTAAGCGGATGC
Features (pLannotate 1.2.2; 13 found; start..end, strand, type, name):
     55..104     +  misc_feature   bom (fragment): basis of mobility region from pBR322
    105..560     -  rep_origin     f1 ori (sequence partly withheld): f1 bacteriophage origin of replication; arrow indicates direction of (+) strand synthesis
    579..630     +  misc_feature   bom (fragment): basis of mobility region from pBR322
    635..775     -  repeat_region  AAV2 ITR: inverted terminal repeat of adeno-associated virus serotype 2 inverted
    800..1078    +  promoter       tight TRE promoter (fragment): Tet-responsive promoter PTight, consisting of seven tet operator sequences followed by the minimal CMV promoter
   1095..5453    +  CDS            IE: ICP4_SUHVK - Protein inferred from homology: Swiss-Prot protein existence level 3. This IE protein is a multifunctional protein capable of migrating to the nucleus, binding to DNA, trans-activating other viral genes, and autoregulating its own synthesis. From Suid herpesvirus 1 (strain Kaplan) (SuHV-1) (Pseudorabies virus (strain Kaplan)).
   5463..5597    +  polyA_signal   SV40 poly(A) signal: SV40 polyadenylation signal
   5652..5679    -  repeat_region  AAV2 ITR (fragment): inverted terminal repeat of adeno-associated virus serotype 2 inverted
   5708..5735    -  repeat_region  AAV2 ITR (fragment): inverted terminal repeat of adeno-associated virus serotype 2 inverted
   5808..6396    -  rep_origin     ori: high-copy-number ColE1/pMB1/pBR322/pUC origin of replication
   6567..7427    -  CDS            AmpR: β-lactamase; bla; confers resistance to ampicillin, carbenicillin, and related antibiotics
   7428..7532    -  promoter       AmpR promoter: bla
   7627..7662    +  CDS            rop (fragment): Rop protein, which maintains plasmids at low copy number; rop
