[The description below was written by a language model from this plasmid's Addgene catalogue record and pLannotate feature annotations shown in this document.]
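Description:
pAAV-TRE-IEo is an AAV2-based transfer plasmid of about 7.7 kb for producing recombinant adeno-associated virus that delivers a tetracycline-regulated copy of the pseudorabies virus (PRV) immediate early gene IE180. In bacteria it is maintained by a high-copy ColE1/pUC-type origin and selected with ampicillin through the β-lactamase gene and its native promoter. An f1 phage origin is also present, along with short pBR322-derived bom and rop remnants that are only fragments. The record lists a recombination-deficient growth strain, which is consistent with the need to keep the ITR repeats stable.

The payload lies between the AAV2 inverted terminal repeats, which provide the signals for genome replication and packaging into AAV capsids. One ITR is annotated in full, while the other is detected only as two short fragments in the sequenced record. Within the ITRs, a tight TRE promoter (tet operator repeats upstream of a minimal CMV promoter, annotated as a partial match) drives a synthetic, codon-optimized IE180 open reading frame of roughly 4.4 kb, followed by an SV40 polyadenylation signal. No tags or reporters are annotated. IE180 is the ICP4 homologue of PRV, a nuclear DNA-binding transactivator that switches on other viral genes. Because the TRE promoter is essentially silent without a tetracycline-controlled transactivator, IE180 expression depends on a transactivator supplied separately, which this plasmid does not encode.

According to the associated publication title, the construct belongs to a system for directed, stepwise tracing of polysynaptic neuronal circuits with replication-deficient PRV. In that context, inducible IE180 would presumably be supplied in trans to complement the deficient virus in chosen cells.
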