Addgene plasmid #201992: pAAV-TRE-IEo
Purpose: AAV vector mediating inducible expression of codon optimized immediate early gene IE180 of pseudorabies virus
Depositing lab: Wei Xu. Depositing organization: University of Texas Southwestern Medical Center. Publication: Directed stepwise tracing of polysynaptic neuronal circuits with replication-deficient pseudorabies virus. Du W, Li E, Guo J, Arano R, Kim Y, Chen YT, Thompson A, Oh SJ, Samuel A, Li Y, Oyibo HK, Xu W. Cell Rep Methods. 2023 Jun 16;3(6):100506. doi: 10.1016/j.crmeth.2023.100506. eCollection 2023 Jun 26. PubMed 37426757.
Backbone
  Vector backbone: AAV2
  Backbone manufacturer: 3358
  Total vector size (bp): 7720
  Vector type: AAV
Growth in bacteria
  Bacterial resistance: Ampicillin, 100 μg/mL
  Growth temperature: 37°C
  Growth strain: NEB Stable
  Copy number: High Copy
Gene/Insert
  Gene/Insert name: Inducible expression of codon optimized immediate early gene IE180 of pseudorabies virus
  Species: Synthetic
  Insert size (bp): 4362
  GenBank ID: Will provide once we obtain it
  Promoter: Tight TRE
  Cloning method: Gibson Cloning
  Sequencing primers: 5′ cgtatgtcgaggtaggcgtgtacgg; 3′ ataagatacattgatgagtttgg
Terms and licenses: Academic/Nonprofit Terms; Industry Terms: Not Available to Industry
How to cite: pAAV-TRE-IEo was a gift from Wei Xu (Addgene plasmid # 201992 ; http://n2t.net/addgene:201992 ; RRID:Addgene_201992)
